Addgene plasmid #220665: AiP1747 - pAAV-AiE2430m-minBG-SYFP2-WPRE-BGHpA
Purpose: AiE2430m is an enhancer sequence, designed to drive AAV-mediated transgene expression in specific populations of brain cells
Depositing lab: Allen Institute for Brain Science & Bosiljka Tasic. Depositing organization: Allen Institute. Publication: A suite of enhancer AAVs and transgenic mouse lines for genetic access to cortical cell types. Ben-Simon Y, Hooper M, Narayan S, Daigle TL, Dwivedi D, Way SW, Oster A, Stafford DA, Mich JK, Taormina MJ, Martinez RA, Opitz-Araya X, Roth JR, Alexander JR, Allen S, Amster A, Arbuckle J, Ayala A, Baker PM, Bakken TE, Barcelli T, Barta S, Bendrick J, Bertagnolli D, Bielstein C, Bishwakarma P, Bowlus J, Boyer G, Brouner K, Casian B, Casper T, Chakka AB, Chakrabarty R, Chance RK, Chavan S, Clark M, Colbert K, Collman F, Daniel S, Departee M, DiValentin P, Donadio N, Dotson N, Egdorf T, Fliss T, Gabitto M, Garcia J, Gary A, Gasperini M, Gloe J, Goldy J, Gore BB, Graybuck L, Greisman N, Haeseleer F, Halterman C, Haradon Z, Hastings SD, Helback O, Ho W, Hockemeyer D, Huang C, Huff S, Hunker A, Johansen N, Jones D, Juneau Z, Kalmbach B, Kannan M, Khem S, Kussick E, Kutsal R, Larsen R, Lee C, Lee AY, Leibly M, Lenz GH, Li S, Liang E, Lusk N, Madigan Z, Malloy J, Malone J, McCue R, Melchor J, Mollenkopf T, Moosman S, Morin E, Newman D, Ng L, Ngo K, Omstead V, Otto S, Oyama A, Pena N, Pham T, Phillips E, Pom CA, Potekhina L, Ransford S, Ray PL, Rette D, Reynoldson C, Rimorin C, Rocha D, Ruiz A, Sanchez REA, Sawyer L, Sedeno-Cortes A, Sevigny JP, Shapovalova N, Shepard N, Shulga L, Sigler AR, Siverts L, Soliman S, Somasundaram S, Staats B, Stewart K, Szelenyi E, Tieu M, Trader C, Tran A, van Velthoven CTJ, Walker M, Wang Y, Weed N, Wirthlin M, Wood T, Wynalda B, Yao Z, Zhou T, Ariza J, Dee N, Reding M, Ronellenfitch K, Mufti S, Sunkin SM, Smith KA, Esposito L, Waters J, Thyagarajan B, Yao S, Lein ES, Zeng H, Levi BP, Ngai J, Ting JT, Tasic B. Cell. 2025 May 16:S0092-8674(25)00513-6. doi: 10.1016/j.cell.2025.05.002. PubMed 40403729.
Backbone
  Vector backbone: pAAV2
  Vector type: AAV
Growth in bacteria
  Bacterial resistance: Ampicillin, 100 μg/mL
  Growth temperature: 37°C
  Growth strain: NEB Stable
  Copy number: High Copy
Gene/Insert
  Gene/Insert name: SYFP2
  Species: Synthetic
  Promoter: minBG
  Cloning method: Gibson Cloning
Terms and licenses: Academic/Nonprofit Terms; Industry Terms: Not Available to Industry
Depositor comments: 5' Cloning Site: MluI (not destroyed), 3' Cloning Site: SgrAI (not destroyed). Please visit https://doi.org/10.1101/2024.06.10.597244 for bioRxiv preprint.
How to cite: AiP1747 - pAAV-AiE2430m-minBG-SYFP2-WPRE-BGHpA was a gift from Allen Institute for Brain Science & Bosiljka Tasic (Addgene plasmid # 220665 ; http://n2t.net/addgene:220665 ; RRID:Addgene_220665)
