[The description below was written by a language model from this plasmid's Addgene catalogue record and pLannotate feature annotations shown in this document.]
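Description:
AiP1747 - pAAV-AiE2430m-minBG-SYFP2-WPRE-BGHpA is an AAV transfer plasmid of about 5 kb built on a pAAV2 backbone. It is intended for packaging a recombinant AAV genome that reports enhancer activity in the brain. In bacteria it is maintained through a high-copy ColE1/pUC-type origin and selected with ampicillin via the bla gene and its own promoter. An f1 phage origin is also present, along with short remnants of pBR322 bom and rop sequences. The recorded host is a recombination-deficient strain, which is the usual choice for keeping the repeat-rich ITRs intact. The annotation finds one complete AAV2 ITR downstream of the cassette and only short ITR fragments at the upstream end. This may reflect the difficulty of sequencing or annotating these hairpin repeats rather than a true deletion, but the record does not settle the point.

Between the ITRs, the enhancer AiE2430m sits upstream of minBG, a minimal beta-globin promoter that has little activity by itself, so transcription depends largely on the enhancer. Neither element is annotated in the feature table, but both presumably lie in the unannotated stretch before the SYFP2 coding sequence, and MluI and SgrAI are listed as the retained cloning sites. SYFP2 is a fast-maturing monomeric yellow fluorescent protein derived from Aequorea victoria and serves as the reporter. It is followed by a WPRE, detected as two adjacent fragments, which boosts transcript stability and expression, and by a bovine growth hormone polyadenylation signal.

The construct belongs to a collection of enhancer AAVs for genetic access to cortical cell types. It is used to label specific populations of brain cells after viral delivery. The record does not state which population AiE2430m targets.
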