Features (pLannotate 1.2.2; 14 found; start..end, strand, type, name):
     12..39      +  repeat_region  AAV2 ITR (fragment): inverted terminal repeat of adeno-associated virus serotype 2 inverted
     68..95      +  repeat_region  AAV2 ITR (fragment): inverted terminal repeat of adeno-associated virus serotype 2 inverted
    986..1702    +  CDS            SYFP2: SYFP2 is a basic (constitutively fluorescent) yellow fluorescent protein published in 2006, derived from Aequorea victoria. It is reported to be a very rapidly-maturing monomer with moderate acid sensitivity.
   1742..1899    +  misc_feature   WPRE (fragment): woodchuck hepatitis virus posttranscriptional regulatory element
   1905..1985    +  misc_feature   WPRE (fragment): woodchuck hepatitis virus posttranscriptional regulatory element
   2002..2113    +  polyA_signal   bGH poly(A) signal: bovine growth hormone polyadenylation signal
   2231..2371    +  repeat_region  AAV2 ITR: inverted terminal repeat of adeno-associated virus serotype 2 inverted
   2376..2427    -  misc_feature   bom (fragment): basis of mobility region from pBR322
   2446..2901    +  rep_origin     f1 ori (sequence partly withheld): f1 bacteriophage origin of replication; arrow indicates direction of (+) strand synthesis
   2902..2951    -  misc_feature   bom (fragment): basis of mobility region from pBR322
   3053..3088    -  CDS            rop (fragment): Rop protein, which maintains plasmids at low copy number; rop
   3183..3287    +  promoter       AmpR promoter: bla
   3288..4148    +  CDS            AmpR: β-lactamase; bla; confers resistance to ampicillin, carbenicillin, and related antibiotics
   4319..4907    +  rep_origin     ori: high-copy-number ColE1/pMB1/pBR322/pUC origin of replication
>Addgene plasmid #220665 | AiP1747 - pAAV-AiE2430m-minBG-SYFP2-WPRE-BGHpA | addgene full sequence | sequence record 476786 | Addgene NGS Result
CCTGCAGGCAGCTGCGCGCTCGCTCGCTCACTGAGGCCGCCCGGGCGTCGGGCGACCTTTGGTCGCCCGG
CCTCAGTGAGCGAGCGAGCGCGCAGAGAGGGAGTGGCCAACTCCATCACTAGGGGTTCCTGCGGCCGCAC
GCGTTGTAAGAGTAATAATCGCACAGAAATTCTGTTTGAACCTGGGAAATGGGTGTAAGAACAGAGGGTA
CCCAATGGCATCTCTGAATAGGTGACAACACTCTCCGGGCATTTAAATCTGTGAGTACGGTGCTCCTCCT
CCAGTGCCGGGAATATTGGACACAAAGAGCCAGCCCAGGCCTGTGGGTCCTGCACTCTTAGAGCTTTTCA
TTAGGCAGACTGGCTCCCTGCCATATGCCATCTGAGTGTCTGCTTCCATTCCCTGGGAGGAGCCCTGCAG
TCTGAAGCAGAACTCAGGAATCAAATTAGCCAGGCCTCTGCCGTTCCCTGGTCCCCACCGGCCAAGGCGA
GTTCATCAAGGCCTCACGCTAATTCTTATCTTGTTTAAAAGGGGCAAAAGTGACTCCGCAGTTTCATCTG
AGGCAATTTACACCCCGCCACTGGCCGCAGTTCCAAGTTCCTTCTGTCTGTTGTGCCATCAAATCCATTA
TTAGGACATTTCTTCGGGGGAAACTTGATTGCTGTTCTATCAGAGAGGCTCCCGGGCAATCTATCTCCAT
CTGAGGCCACGGCCTGCTCGGCTCCCTCTAATCCTGTTATCCGAGGGACTAATTCTCTAATGCACACGCT
GCATACAATGTATCCGATTTCCTCCTAACCCAATTGGATGCCCCAAAGGATTCCAGTACTGAACACAGAA
ATGAAGGCTTAGGGCCCGTGGGACAGGGTCTCCAGGCTTTCTCCCGGAGCTCGGGCTGGGCATAAAAGTC
AGGGCAGAGCCATCTATTGCTTACATTTGCTTCTGGGATCCAGATCTTTCGAAGCTAGCGCTACCGGTCG
CCACCATGGTGAGCAAGGGCGAGGAGCTGTTCACCGGGGTGGTGCCCATCCTGGTCGAGCTGGACGGCGA
CGTAAACGGCCACAAGTTCAGCGTGTCCGGCGAGGGCGAGGGCGATGCCACCTACGGCAAGCTGACCCTG
AAGCTGATCTGCACCACCGGCAAGCTGCCCGTGCCCTGGCCCACCCTCGTGACCACCCTGGGCTACGGCG
TGCAGTGCTTCGCCCGCTACCCCGACCACATGAAGCAGCACGACTTCTTCAAGTCCGCCATGCCCGAAGG
CTACGTCCAGGAGCGCACCATCTTCTTCAAGGACGACGGCAACTACAAGACCCGCGCCGAGGTGAAGTTC
GAGGGCGACACCCTGGTGAACCGCATCGAGCTGAAGGGCATCGACTTCAAGGAGGACGGCAACATCCTGG
GGCACAAGCTGGAGTACAACTACAACAGCCACAACGTCTATATCACCGCCGACAAGCAGAAGAACGGCAT
CAAGGCCAACTTCAAGATCCGCCACAACATCGAGGACGGCGGCGTGCAGCTCGCCGACCACTACCAGCAG
AACACCCCCATCGGCGACGGCCCCGTGCTGCTGCCCGACAACCACTACCTGAGCTACCAGTCCAAGCTGA
GCAAAGACCCCAACGAGAAGCGCGATCACATGGTCCTGCTGGAGTTCGTGACCGCCGCCGGGATCACTCT
CGGCATGGACGAGCTGTACAAGTAAGTCGACGGCGCGCCGCGGCCGCGAATTCGATATCATAATCAACCT
CTGGATTACAAAATTTGTGAAAGATTGACTGGTATTCTTAACTATGTTGCTCCTTTTACGCTATGTGGAT
ACGCTGCTTTAATGCCTTTGTATCATGCTATTGCTTCCCGTATGGCTTTCATTTTCTCCTCCTTGTATAA
ATCCTGGTTAGTTCTTGCCACGGCGGAACTCATCGCCGCCTGCCTTGCCCGCTGCTGGACAGGGGCTCGG
CTGTTGGGCACTGACAATTCCGTGGCTCGAGAGATCTTCGACTGTGCCTTCTAGTTGCCAGCCATCTGTT
GTTTGCCCCTCCCCCGTGCCTTCCTTGACCCTGGAAGGTGCCACTCCCACTGTCCTTTCCTAATAAAATG
AGGAAATTGCATCGCATTGTCTGAGTAGGTGTCATTCTATTCTGGGGGGTGGGGTGGGGCAGGACAGCAA
GGGGGAGGATTGGGAAGACAATAGCAGGCATGAGATCTCACGTGCGGACCGAGCGGCCGCAGGAACCCCT
AGTGATGGAGTTGGCCACTCCCTCTCTGCGCGCTCGCTCGCTCACTGAGGCCGGGCGACCAAAGGTCGCC
CGACGCCCGGGCTTTGCCCGGGCGGCCTCAGTGAGCGAGCGAGCGCGCAGCTGCCTGCAGGGGCGCCTGA
TGCGGTATTTTCTCCTTACGCATCTGTGCGGTATTTCACACCGCATA
[95 nt withheld, positions 2428-2522]
T
[46 nt withheld, positions 2524-2569]
C
[141 nt withheld, positions 2571-2711]
CCTTTGACGTTGGAGTCCACGTTCTTT
[37 nt withheld, positions 2739-2775]
ACTCTATCTCGGGCTATTCTTTTGATTTATAAGGGATTTTGCCGATTTCGGTCTATTGGTTAAAAAATGA
GCTGATTTAACAAAAATTTAACGCGAATTTTAACAAAATATTAACGTTTACAATTTTATGGTGCACTCTC
AGTACAATCTGCTCTGATGCCGCATAGTTAAGCCAGCCCCGACACCCGCCAACACCCGCTGACGCGCCCT
GACGGGCTTGTCTGCTCCCGGCATCCGCTTACAGACAAGCTGTGACCGTCTCCGGGAGCTGCATGTGTCA
GAGGTTTTCACCGTCATCACCGAAACGCGCGAGACGAAAGGGCCTCGTGATACGCCTATTTTTATAGGTT
AATGTCATGATAATAATGGTTTCTTAGACGTCAGGTGGCACTTTTCGGGGAAATGTGCGCGGAACCCCTA
TTTGTTTATTTTTCTAAATACATTCAAATATGTATCCGCTCATGAGACAATAACCCTGATAAATGCTTCA
ATAATATTGAAAAAGGAAGAGTATGAGTATTCAACATTTCCGTGTCGCCCTTATTCCCTTTTTTGCGGCA
TTTTGCCTTCCTGTTTTTGCTCACCCAGAAACGCTGGTGAAAGTAAAAGATGCTGAAGATCAGTTGGGTG
CACGAGTGGGTTACATCGAACTGGATCTCAACAGCGGTAAGATCCTTGAGAGTTTTCGCCCCGAAGAACG
TTTTCCAATGATGAGCACTTTTAAAGTTCTGCTATGTGGCGCGGTATTATCCCGTATTGACGCCGGGCAA
GAGCAACTCGGTCGCCGCATACACTATTCTCAGAATGACTTGGTTGAGTACTCACCAGTCACAGAAAAGC
ATCTTACGGATGGCATGACAGTAAGAGAATTATGCAGTGCTGCCATAACCATGAGTGATAACACTGCGGC
CAACTTACTTCTGACAACGATCGGAGGACCGAAGGAGCTAACCGCTTTTTTGCACAACATGGGGGATCAT
GTAACTCGCCTTGATCGTTGGGAACCGGAGCTGAATGAAGCCATACCAAACGACGAGCGTGACACCACGA
TGCCTGTAGCAATGGCAACAACGTTGCGCAAACTATTAACTGGCGAACTACTTACTCTAGCTTCCCGGCA
ACAATTAATAGACTGGATGGAGGCGGATAAAGTTGCAGGACCACTTCTGCGCTCGGCCCTTCCGGCTGGC
TGGTTTATTGCTGATAAATCTGGAGCCGGTGAGCGTGGGTCTCGCGGTATCATTGCAGCACTGGGGCCAG
ATGGTAAGCCCTCCCGTATCGTAGTTATCTACACGACGGGGAGTCAGGCAACTATGGATGAACGAAATAG
ACAGATCGCTGAGATAGGTGCCTCACTGATTAAGCATTGGTAACTGTCAGACCAAGTTTACTCATATATA
CTTTAGATTGATTTAAAACTTCATTTTTAATTTAAAAGGATCTAGGTGAAGATCCTTTTTGATAATCTCA
TGACCAAAATCCCTTAACGTGAGTTTTCGTTCCACTGAGCGTCAGACCCCGTAGAAAAGATCAAAGGATC
TTCTTGAGATCCTTTTTTTCTGCGCGTAATCTGCTGCTTGCAAACAAAAAAACCACCGCTACCAGCGGTG
GTTTGTTTGCCGGATCAAGAGCTACCAACTCTTTTTCCGAAGGTAACTGGCTTCAGCAGAGCGCAGATAC
CAAATACTGTTCTTCTAGTGTAGCCGTAGTTAGGCCACCACTTCAAGAACTCTGTAGCACCGCCTACATA
CCTCGCTCTGCTAATCCTGTTACCAGTGGCTGCTGCCAGTGGCGATAAGTCGTGTCTTACCGGGTTGGAC
TCAAGACGATAGTTACCGGATAAGGCGCAGCGGTCGGGCTGAACGGGGGGTTCGTGCACACAGCCCAGCT
TGGAGCGAACGACCTACACCGAACTGAGATACCTACAGCGTGAGCTATGAGAAAGCGCCACGCTTCCCGA
AGGGAGAAAGGCGGACAGGTATCCGGTAAGCGGCAGGGTCGGAACAGGAGAGCGCACGAGGGAGCTTCCA
GGGGGAAACGCCTGGTATCTTTATAGTCCTGTCGGGTTTCGCCACCTCTGACTTGAGCGTCGATTTTTGT
GATGCTCGTCAGGGGGGCGGAGCCTATGGAAAAACGCCAGCAACGCGGCCTTTTTACGGTTCCTGGCCTT
TTGCTGGCCTTTTGCTCACATGT
